Addgene plasmid #60652: pcDNA 3.1 (+) FLAG-Ago2 S387A
Purpose: Expresses CMV-FLAG-Ago2 (N-term tag) S387A mutant in mammalian cells
Depositing lab: Carl Novina. Depositing organization: Dana-Farber Cancer Institute. Publication: Akt-mediated phosphorylation of argonaute 2 downregulates cleavage and upregulates translational repression of MicroRNA targets. Horman SR, Janas MM, Litterst C, Wang B, MacRae IJ, Sever MJ, Morrissey DV, Graves P, Luo B, Umesalma S, Qi HH, Miraglia LJ, Novina CD, Orth AP. Mol Cell. 2013 May 9;50(3):356-67. doi: 10.1016/j.molcel.2013.03.015. Epub 2013 Apr 18. PubMed 23603119.
Backbone
  Vector backbone: 5428
  Backbone manufacturer: Invitrogen
  Backbone size w/o insert (bp): 5428
  Selectable markers: Neomycin (select with G418)
Growth in bacteria
  Bacterial resistance: Ampicillin, 100 μg/mL
  Growth temperature: 37°C
  Growth strain: XL10 Gold
  Copy number: High Copy
Gene/Insert
  Gene/Insert name: Argonaute 2 (alt names: Protein Slicer; EIF2C 2)
  Species: H. sapiens (human)
  Mutation: S387A mutant
  Entrez Gene: AGO2 (a.k.a. CASC7, EIF2C2, LESKRES, LINC00980, PPD, Q10)
  Promoter: CMV
  Tag / fusion protein: CMV-FLAG-Ago2 (N-term tag) (N terminal on backbone)
  Cloning method: Unknown
  Sequencing primers: 5′ CMV-F; 3′ BGH-rev
Terms and licenses: Academic/Nonprofit Terms; Industry Terms: Not Available to Industry
Depositor comments: Mammalian expression vector with the CMV promoter. The MCS is in the forward (+) orientation. +/- refers to orientation of f1 ori.
How to cite: pcDNA 3.1 (+) FLAG-Ago2 S387A was a gift from Carl Novina (Addgene plasmid # 60652 ; http://n2t.net/addgene:60652 ; RRID:Addgene_60652)
