[The description below was written by a language model from this plasmid's Addgene catalogue record and pLannotate feature annotations shown in this document.]
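Description:
pcDNA 3.1 (+) FLAG-Ago2 S387A is a mammalian expression plasmid of about 8.0 kb, built on the Invitrogen pcDNA 3.1 (+) backbone, that produces an N-terminally FLAG-tagged human Argonaute 2 (AGO2, also called EIF2C2 or Slicer) carrying a serine-to-alanine substitution at residue 387. It is maintained in E. coli as a high-copy plasmid through a ColE1/pUC-type origin with ampicillin selection from the AmpR (β-lactamase) gene. An f1 origin is also present, which allows single-stranded DNA production. For mammalian cells, an SV40 early promoter drives the neomycin phosphotransferase gene, followed by an SV40 polyadenylation signal, so stable transfectants can be selected with G418.

The expression cassette consists of the human cytomegalovirus immediate-early enhancer and promoter, a T7 promoter just upstream of the cloning region, a short FLAG epitope sequence (annotated as a fragment match to 3xFLAG, consistent with a single tag), the AGO2 open reading frame, and the bovine growth hormone polyadenylation signal. Several small annotated fragments, such as the truncated HIV-1 LTR, ble, lacI and the short SV40 promoter piece, are probably incidental similarity matches or backbone remnants rather than functional parts. The cloning method is not recorded.

AGO2 is the core RISC component that binds small guide RNAs and mediates target silencing. Replacing S387 with alanine removes a potential phosphorylation site. The associated publication concerns Akt-mediated phosphorylation of Argonaute 2 and its effect on the balance between target cleavage and translational repression of microRNA targets. The construct therefore serves as a phosphorylation-deficient mutant for such studies, and the FLAG tag allows detection or immunoprecipitation of the expressed protein.
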