Features (pLannotate 1.2.2; 21 found; start..end, strand, type, name):
     28..80      -  misc_feature   bom (fragment): basis of mobility region from pBR322
    235..614     +  enhancer       CMV enhancer: human cytomegalovirus immediate early enhancer
    615..818     +  promoter       CMV promoter: human cytomegalovirus (CMV) immediate early promoter
    814..847     +  LTR            5' LTR (truncated) (fragment): truncated 5' long terminal repeat (LTR) from HIV-1
    863..881     +  promoter       T7 promoter: promoter for bacteriophage T7 RNA polymerase
    934..954     +  CDS            3xFLAG (fragment): three tandem FLAG® epitope tags
    989..3547    +  CDS            AGO2 (sequence partly withheld): AGO2_HUMAN - Also known as EIF2C2. Experimental evidence at protein level: Swiss-Prot protein existence level 1. Required for RNA-mediated gene silencing (RNAi) by the RNA- induced silencing complex (RISC). The 'minimal RISC' appears to include AGO2 bound to a short guide RNA such as a microRNA (miRNA) or short interfering RNA (siRNA). These guide RNAs direct RISC to complementary mRNAs that are targets for RISC-mediated gene silencing. The precise mechanism of gene silencing depends on the degree of complementarity between the miRNA or siRNA and its target. Binding of RISC to a perfectly comp
   3601..3825    +  polyA_signal   bGH poly(A) signal: bovine growth hormone polyadenylation signal
   3829..3850    +  promoter       SV40 promoter (fragment): SV40 enhancer and early promoter
   3871..4299    +  rep_origin     f1 ori (sequence partly withheld): f1 bacteriophage origin of replication; arrow indicates direction of (+) strand synthesis
   4313..4642    +  promoter       SV40 promoter: SV40 enhancer and early promoter
   4709..5500    +  CDS            neo: KKA2_KLEPN - Also known as kan, nptII. Experimental evidence at protein level: Swiss-Prot protein existence level 1. Resistance to kanamycin, neomycin, paromomycin, ribostamycin, butirosin and gentamicin B. From Klebsiella pneumoniae.
   5524..5682    +  CDS            ble (fragment): BLE_KLEPN - Experimental evidence at protein level: Swiss-Prot protein existence level 1. Binding protein with a strong affinity to the bleomycin family of antibiotics. Binds to CL990; an antimitotic-antibiotic compound. From Klebsiella pneumoniae.
   5677..5798    +  polyA_signal   SV40 poly(A) signal: SV40 polyadenylation signal
   5871..5887    -  protein_bind   lac operator: The lac repressor binds to the lac operator to inhibit transcription in E. coli. This inhibition can be relieved by adding lactose or isopropyl-β-D-thiogalactopyranoside (IPTG). lac repressor encoded by lacI
   5895..5925    -  promoter       lac promoter: promoter for the E. coli lac operon
   5940..5961    -  protein_bind   CAP binding site: CAP binding activates transcription in the presence of cAMP. E. coli catabolite activator protein
   5974..6066    -  CDS            lacI (fragment): lac repressor; lacI; The lac repressor binds to the lac operator to inhibit transcription in E. coli. This inhibition can be relieved by adding lactose or isopropyl-β-D-thiogalactopyranoside (IPTG).
   6249..6834    -  rep_origin     ori: high-copy-number ColE1/pMB1/pBR322/pUC origin of replication
   7005..7865    -  CDS            AmpR: β-lactamase; bla; confers resistance to ampicillin, carbenicillin, and related antibiotics
   7866..7970    -  promoter       AmpR promoter: bla
>Addgene plasmid #60652 | pcDNA 3.1 (+) FLAG-Ago2 S387A | depositor full sequence | sequence record 132699 | pcDNA 3.1 (+) FLAG-Ago2 S387A sequence 8001 bps
GACGGATCGGGAGATCTCCCGATCCCCTATGGTGCACTCTCAGTACAATCTGCTCTGATGCCGCATAGTT
AAGCCAGTATCTGCTCCCTGCTTGTGTGTTGGAGGTCGCTGAGTAGTGCGCGAGCAAAATTTAAGCTACA
ACAAGGCAAGGCTTGACCGACAATTGCATGAAGAATCTGCTTAGGGTTAGGCGTTTTGCGCTGCTTCGCG
ATGTACGGGCCAGATATACGCGTTGACATTGATTATTGACTAGTTATTAATAGTAATCAATTACGGGGTC
ATTAGTTCATAGCCCATATATGGAGTTCCGCGTTACATAACTTACGGTAAATGGCCCGCCTGGCTGACCG
CCCAACGACCCCCGCCCATTGACGTCAATAATGACGTATGTTCCCATAGTAACGCCAATAGGGACTTTCC
ATTGACGTCAATGGGTGGAGTATTTACGGTAAACTGCCCACTTGGCAGTACATCAAGTGTATCATATGCC
AAGTACGCCCCCTATTGACGTCAATGACGGTAAATGGCCCGCCTGGCATTATGCCCAGTACATGACCTTA
TGGGACTTTCCTACTTGGCAGTACATCTACGTATTAGTCATCGCTATTACCATGGTGATGCGGTTTTGGC
AGTACATCAATGGGCGTGGATAGCGGTTTGACTCACGGGGATTTCCAAGTCTCCACCCCATTGACGTCAA
TGGGAGTTTGTTTTGGCACCAAAATCAACGGGACTTTCCAAAATGTCGTAACAACTCCGCCCCATTGACG
CAAATGGGCGGTAGGCGTGTACGGTGGGAGGTCTATATAAGCAGAGCTCTCTGGCTAACTAGAGAACCCA
CTGCTTACTGGCTTATCGAAATTAATACGACTCACTATAGGGAGACCCAAGCTGGCTAGCGTTTAAACTT
AAGCTTGGTACCGAGCTCACCATGGACTACAAAGACGATGACGACAAGGGATCCGAATTCGGTGTTCTCT
CTGCCATTCCCGCACTTGCACCTCCTGCGCCGCCGCCCCCCATCCAAGGATATGCCTTCAAGCCTCCACC
TAGACCCGACTTTGGGACCTCCGGGAGAACAATCAAATTACAGGCCAATTTCTTCGAAATGGACATCCCC
AAAATTGACATCTATCATTATGAATTGGATATCAAGCCAGAGAAGTGCCCGAGGAGAGTTAACAGGGAAA
TCGTGGAACACATGGTCCAGCACTTTAAAACACAGATCTTTGGGGATCGGAAGCCCGTGTTTGACGGCAG
GAAGAATCTATACACAGCCATGCCCCTTCCGATTGGGAGGGACAAGGTGGAGCTGGAGGTCACGCTGCCA
GGAGAAGGCAAGGATCGCATCTTCAAGGTGTCCATCAAGTGGGTGTCCTGCGTGAGCTTGCAGGCGTTAC
ACGATGCACTTTCAGGGCGGCTGCCCAGCGTCCCTTTTGAGACGATCCAGGCCCTGGACGTGGTCATGAG
GCACTTGCCATCCATGAGGTACACCCCCGTGGGCCGCTCCTTCTTCACCGCGTCCGAAGGCTGCTCTAAC
CCTCTTGGCGGGGGCCGAGAAGTGTGGTTTGGCTTCCATCAGTCCGTCCGGCCTTCTCTCTGGAAAATGA
TGCTGAATATTGATGTGTCAGCAACAGCGTTTTACAAGGCACAGCCAGTAATCGAGTTTGTTTGTGAAGT
TTTGGATTTTAAAAGTATTGAAGAACAACAAAAACCTCTGACAGATTCCCAAAGGGTAAAGTTTACCAAA
GAAATTAAAGGTCTAAAGGTGGAGATAACGCACTGTGGGCAGATGAAGAGGAAGTACCGTGTCTGCAATG
TGACCCGGCGGCCCGCCAGTCACCAAACATTCCCGCTGCAGCAGGAGAGCGGGCAGACGGTGGAGTGCAC
GGTGGCCCAGTATTTCAAGGACAGGCACAAGTTGGTTCTGCGCTACCCCCACCTCCCATGTTTACAAGTC
GGACAGGAGCAGAAACACACCTACCTTCCCCTGGAGGTCTGTAACATTGTGGCAGGACAAAGATGTATTA
AAAAATTAACGGACAATCAGACCTCAACCATGATCAGAGCGACTGCTAGGTCGGCGCCCGATCGGCAAGA
AGAGATTAGCAAATTGATGCGAAGTGCAGCCTTCAACACAGATCCATACGTCCGTGAATTTGGAATCATG
GTCAAAGATGAGATGACAGACGTGACTGGGCGGGTGCTGCAGCCGCCCTCCATCCTCTACGGGGGCAGGA
ATAAAGCTATTGCGACCCCTGTCCAGGGCGTCTGGGACATGCGGAAC
[405 nt withheld, positions 2288-2692]
AACAACATCCTGCTGCCCCAGGGCAGGCCGCCGGTGTTCCAGCAGCCCGTCATCTTTCTGGGAGCAGACG
TCACTCACCCCCCCGCCGGGGATGGGAAGAAGCCCTCCATTGCCGCCGTGGTGGGCAGCATGGACGCCCA
CCCCAATCGCTACTGCGCCACCGTGCGCGTGCAGCAGCACCGGCAGGAGATCATACAAGACCTGGCCGCC
ATGGTCCGCGAGCTCCTCATCCAGTTCTACAAGTCCACGCGCTTCAAGCCCACCCGCATCATCTTCTACC
GCGACGGTGTCTCTGAAGGCCAGTTCCAGCAGGTTCTCCACCACGAGTTGCTGGCCATCCGTGAGGCCTG
TATCAAGCTAGAAAAAGACTACCAGCCCGGGATCACCTTCATCGTGGTGCAGAAGAGGCACCACACCCGG
CTCTTCTGCACTGACAAGAACGAGCGGGTTGGGAAAAGTGGAAACATTCCAGCAGGCACGACTGTGGACA
CGAAAATCACCCACCCCACCGAGTTCGACTTCTACCTGTGTAGTCACGCTGGCATCCAGGGGACAAGCAG
GCCTTCGCACTATCACGTCCTCTGGGACGACAATCGTTTCTCCTCTGATGAGCTGCAGATCCTAACCTAC
CAGCTGTGTCACACCTACGTGCGCTGCACACGCTCCGTGTCCATCCCAGCGCCAGCATACTACGCTCACC
TGGTGGCCTTCCGGGCCAGGTACCACCTGGTGGATAAGGAACATGACAGTGCTGAAGGAAGCCATACCTC
TGGGCAGAGTAACGGGCGAGACCACCAAGCACTGGCCAAGGCGGTCCAGGTTCACCAAGACACTCTGCGC
ACCATGTACTTTGCTTGAGCGGCCGCTCGAGTCTAGAGGGCCCGTTTAAACCCGCTGATCAGCCTCGACT
GTGCCTTCTAGTTGCCAGCCATCTGTTGTTTGCCCCTCCCCCGTGCCTTCCTTGACCCTGGAAGGTGCCA
CTCCCACTGTCCTTTCCTAATAAAATGAGGAAATTGCATCGCATTGTCTGAGTAGGTGTCATTCTATTCT
GGGGGGTGGGGTGGGGCAGGACAGCAAGGGGGAGGATTGGGAAGACAATAGCAGGCATGCTGGGGATGCG
GTGGGCTCTATGGCTTCTGAGGCGGAAAGAACCAGCTGGGGCTCTAGGGGGTATCCCC
[124 nt withheld, positions 3871-3994]
C
[91 nt withheld, positions 3996-4086]
A
[49 nt withheld, positions 4088-4136]
CCTTTGACGTTGGAGTCCACGTTCTTT
[37 nt withheld, positions 4164-4200]
ACCCTATCTCGGTCTATTCTTTTGATTTATAAGGGATTTTGCCGATTTCGGCCTATTGGTTAAAAAATGA
GCTGATTTAACAAAAATTTAACGCGAATTAATTCTGTGGAATGTGTGTCAGTTAGGGTGTGGAAAGTCCC
CAGGCTCCCCAGCAGGCAGAAGTATGCAAAGCATGCATCTCAATTAGTCAGCAACCAGGTGTGGAAAGTC
CCCAGGCTCCCCAGCAGGCAGAAGTATGCAAAGCATGCATCTCAATTAGTCAGCAACCATAGTCCCGCCC
CTAACTCCGCCCATCCCGCCCCTAACTCCGCCCAGTTCCGCCCATTCTCCGCCCCATGGCTGACTAATTT
TTTTTATTTATGCAGAGGCCGAGGCCGCCTCTGCCTCTGAGCTATTCCAGAAGTAGTGAGGAGGCTTTTT
TGGAGGCCTAGGCTTTTGCAAAAAGCTCCCGGGAGCTTGTATATCCATTTTCGGATCTGATCAAGAGACA
GGATGAGGATCGTTTCGCATGATTGAACAAGATGGATTGCACGCAGGTTCTCCGGCCGCTTGGGTGGAGA
GGCTATTCGGCTATGACTGGGCACAACAGACAATCGGCTGCTCTGATGCCGCCGTGTTCCGGCTGTCAGC
GCAGGGGCGCCCGGTTCTTTTTGTCAAGACCGACCTGTCCGGTGCCCTGAATGAACTGCAGGACGAGGCA
GCGCGGCTATCGTGGCTGGCCACGACGGGCGTTCCTTGCGCAGCTGTGCTCGACGTTGTCACTGAAGCGG
GAAGGGACTGGCTGCTATTGGGCGAAGTGCCGGGGCAGGATCTCCTGTCATCTCACCTTGCTCCTGCCGA
GAAAGTATCCATCATGGCTGATGCAATGCGGCGGCTGCATACGCTTGATCCGGCTACCTGCCCATTCGAC
CACCAAGCGAAACATCGCATCGAGCGAGCACGTACTCGGATGGAAGCCGGTCTTGTCGATCAGGATGATC
TGGACGAAGAGCATCAGGGGCTCGCGCCAGCCGAACTGTTCGCCAGGCTCAAGGCGCGCATGCCCGACGG
CGAGGATCTCGTCGTGACCCATGGCGATGCCTGCTTGCCGAATATCATGGTGGAAAATGGCCGCTTTTCT
GGATTCATCGACTGTGGCCGGCTGGGTGTGGCGGACCGCTATCAGGACATAGCGTTGGCTACCCGTGATA
TTGCTGAAGAGCTTGGCGGCGAATGGGCTGACCGCTTCCTCGTGCTTTACGGTATCGCCGCTCCCGATTC
GCAGCGCATCGCCTTCTATCGCCTTCTTGACGAGTTCTTCTGAGCGGGACTCTGGGGTTCGAAATGACCG
ACCAAGCGACGCCCAACCTGCCATCACGAGATTTCGATTCCACCGCCGCCTTCTATGAAAGGTTGGGCTT
CGGAATCGTTTTCCGGGACGCCGGCTGGATGATCCTCCAGCGCGGGGATCTCATGCTGGAGTTCTTCGCC
CACCCCAACTTGTTTATTGCAGCTTATAATGGTTACAAATAAAGCAATAGCATCACAAATTTCACAAATA
AAGCATTTTTTTCACTGCATTCTAGTTGTGGTTTGTCCAAACTCATCAATGTATCTTATCATGTCTGTAT
ACCGTCGACCTCTAGCTAGAGCTTGGCGTAATCATGGTCATAGCTGTTTCCTGTGTGAAATTGTTATCCG
CTCACAATTCCACACAACATACGAGCCGGAAGCATAAAGTGTAAAGCCTGGGGTGCCTAATGAGTGAGCT
AACTCACATTAATTGCGTTGCGCTCACTGCCCGCTTTCCAGTCGGGAAACCTGTCGTGCCAGCTGCATTA
ATGAATCGGCCAACGCGCGGGGAGAGGCGGTTTGCGTATTGGGCGCTCTTCCGCTTCCTCGCTCACTGAC
TCGCTGCGCTCGGTCGTTCGGCTGCGGCGAGCGGTATCAGCTCACTCAAAGGCGGTAATACGGTTATCCA
CAGAATCAGGGGATAACGCAGGAAAGAACATGTGAGCAAAAGGCCAGCAAAAGGCCAGGAACCGTAAAAA
GGCCGCGTTGCTGGCGTTTTTCCATAGGCTCCGCCCCCCTGACGAGCATCACAAAAATCGACGCTCAAGT
CAGAGGTGGCGAAACCCGACAGGACTATAAAGATACCAGGCGTTTCCCCCTGGAAGCTCCCTCGTGCGCT
CTCCTGTTCCGACCCTGCCGCTTACCGGATACCTGTCCGCCTTTCTCCCTTCGGGAAGCGTGGCGCTTTC
TCATAGCTCACGCTGTAGGTATCTCAGTTCGGTGTAGGTCGTTCGCTCCAAGCTGGGCTGTGTGCACGAA
CCCCCCGTTCAGCCCGACCGCTGCGCCTTATCCGGTAACTATCGTCTTGAGTCCAACCCGGTAAGACACG
ACTTATCGCCACTGGCAGCAGCCACTGGTAACAGGATTAGCAGAGCGAGGTATGTAGGCGGTGCTACAGA
GTTCTTGAAGTGGTGGCCTAACTACGGCTACACTAGAAGAACAGTATTTGGTATCTGCGCTCTGCTGAAG
CCAGTTACCTTCGGAAAAAGAGTTGGTAGCTCTTGATCCGGCAAACAAACCACCGCTGGTAGCGGTTTTT
TTGTTTGCAAGCAGCAGATTACGCGCAGAAAAAAAGGATCTCAAGAAGATCCTTTGATCTTTTCTACGGG
GTCTGACGCTCAGTGGAACGAAAACTCACGTTAAGGGATTTTGGTCATGAGATTATCAAAAAGGATCTTC
ACCTAGATCCTTTTAAATTAAAAATGAAGTTTTAAATCAATCTAAAGTATATATGAGTAAACTTGGTCTG
ACAGTTACCAATGCTTAATCAGTGAGGCACCTATCTCAGCGATCTGTCTATTTCGTTCATCCATAGTTGC
CTGACTCCCCGTCGTGTAGATAACTACGATACGGGAGGGCTTACCATCTGGCCCCAGTGCTGCAATGATA
CCGCGAGACCCACGCTCACCGGCTCCAGATTTATCAGCAATAAACCAGCCAGCCGGAAGGGCCGAGCGCA
GAAGTGGTCCTGCAACTTTATCCGCCTCCATCCAGTCTATTAATTGTTGCCGGGAAGCTAGAGTAAGTAG
TTCGCCAGTTAATAGTTTGCGCAACGTTGTTGCCATTGCTACAGGCATCGTGGTGTCACGCTCGTCGTTT
GGTATGGCTTCATTCAGCTCCGGTTCCCAACGATCAAGGCGAGTTACATGATCCCCCATGTTGTGCAAAA
AAGCGGTTAGCTCCTTCGGTCCTCCGATCGTTGTCAGAAGTAAGTTGGCCGCAGTGTTATCACTCATGGT
TATGGCAGCACTGCATAATTCTCTTACTGTCATGCCATCCGTAAGATGCTTTTCTGTGACTGGTGAGTAC
TCAACCAAGTCATTCTGAGAATAGTGTATGCGGCGACCGAGTTGCTCTTGCCCGGCGTCAATACGGGATA
ATACCGCGCCACATAGCAGAACTTTAAAAGTGCTCATCATTGGAAAACGTTCTTCGGGGCGAAAACTCTC
AAGGATCTTACCGCTGTTGAGATCCAGTTCGATGTAACCCACTCGTGCACCCAACTGATCTTCAGCATCT
TTTACTTTCACCAGCGTTTCTGGGTGAGCAAAAACAGGAAGGCAAAATGCCGCAAAAAAGGGAATAAGGG
CGACACGGAAATGTTGAATACTCATACTCTTCCTTTTTCAATATTATTGAAGCATTTATCAGGGTTATTG
TCTCATGAGCGGATACATATTTGAATGTATTTAGAAAAATAAACAAATAGGGGTTCCGCGCACATTTCCC
CGAAAAGTGCCACCTGACGTC
