>Addgene plasmid #60652 | pcDNA 3.1 (+) FLAG-Ago2 S387A | addgene partial sequence | sequence record 111081 | CMV-F 5'-CGCAAATGGGCGGTAGGCGTG-3'
TCTGGCTAACTAGAGAACCCACTGCTTACTGGCTTATCGAAATTAATACGACTCACTATAGGGAGACCCA
AGCTGGCTAGCGTTTAAACTTAAGCTTGGTACCGAGCTCACCATGGACTACAAAGACGATGACGACAAGG
GATCCGAATTCGGTGTTCTCTCTGCCATTCCCGCACTTGCACCTCCTGCGCCGCCGCCCCCCATCCAAGG
ATATGCCTTCAAGCCTCCACCTAGACCCGACTTTGGGACCTCCGGGAGAACAATCAAATTACAGGCCAAT
TTCTTCGAAATGGACATCCCCAAAATTGACATCTATCATTATGAATTGGATATCAAGCCAGAGAAGTGCC
CGAGGAGAGTTAACAGGGAAATCGTGGAACACATGGTCCAGCACTTTAAAACACAGATCTTTGGGGATCG
GAAGCCCGTGTTTGACGGCAGGAAGAATCTATACACAGCCATGCCCCTTCCGATTGGGAGGGACAAGGTG
GAGCTGGAGGTCACGCTGCCAGGAGAAGGCAAGGATCGCATCTTCAAGGTGTCCATCAAGTGGGTGTCCT
GCGTGAGCTTGCAGGCGTTACACGATGCACTTTCAGGGCGGCTGCCCAGCGTCCCTTTTGAGACGATCCA
GGCCCTGGACGTGGTCATGAGGCACTTGCCATCCATGAGGTACACCCCCGTGGGCCGCTCCTTCTTCACC
GCGTCCGAAGGCTGCTCTAACCCTCTTGGCGGGGGCCGAGAAGTGTGGTTTGGCTTCCATCAGTCCGTCC
GGCCTTCTCTCTGGAAAATGATGCTGAATATTGATGTGTCAGCAACAGCGTTTTACAAGGCACAGCCAGT
AATCGAGTTTGTTTGTGAAGTTTTGGATTTTAAAAGTATTGAAGAACAACAAAAACCTCTGACAGATTCC
CAAAGGGTAAAGTTTACCAAAGAAATTAAAGGTCTAAAGGTGGAGATAACGCACTGTGGGCAGATGAAGA
G
