>Addgene plasmid #60652 | pcDNA 3.1 (+) FLAG-Ago2 S387A | addgene partial sequence | sequence record 111082 | BGH-rev 5'-TAGAAGGCACAGTCGAGG-3'
CTAGACTCGAGCGGCCGCTCAAGCAAAGTACATGGTGCGCAGAGTGTCTTGGTGAACCTGGACCGCCTTG
GCCAGTGCTTGGTGGTCTCGCCCGTTACTCTGCCCAGAGGTATGGCTTCCTTCAGCACTGTCATGTTCCT
TATCCACCAGGTGGTACCTGGCCCGGAAGGCCACCAGGTGAGCGTAGTATGCTGGCGCTGGGATGGACAC
GGAGCGTGTGCAGCGCACGTAGGTGTGACACAGCTGGTAGGTTAGGATCTGCAGCTCATCAGAGGAGAAA
CGATTGTCGTCCCAGAGGACGTGATAGTGCGAAGGCCTGCTTGTCCCCTGGATGCCAGCGTGACTACACA
GGTAGAAGTCGAACTCGGTGGGGTGGGTGATTTTCGTGTCCACAGTCGTGCCTGCTGGAATGTTTCCACT
TTTCCCAACCCGCTCGTTCTTGTCAGTGCAGAAGAGCCGGGTGTGGTGCCTCTTCTGCACCACGATGAAG
GTGATCCCGGGCTGGTAGTCTTTTTCTAGCTTGATACAGGCCTCACGGATGGCCAGCAACTCGTGGTGGA
GAACCTGCTGGAACTGGCCTTCAGAGACACCGTCGCGGTAGAAGATGATGCGGGTGGGCTTGAAGCGCGT
GGACTTGTAGAACTGGATGAGGAGCTCGCGGACCATGGCGGCCAGGTCTTGTATGATCTCCTGCCGGTGC
TGCTGCACGCGCACGGTGGCGCAGTAGCGATTGGGGTGGGCGTCCATGCTGCCCACCACGGCGGCAATGG
AGGGCTTCTTCCCATCCCCGGCGGGGGGGTGAGTGACGTCTGCTCCCAGAAAGATGACGGGCTGCTGGAA
CACCGGCGGCCTGCCCTGGGGCAGCAGGATGTTGTT
[144 nt withheld, positions 877-1020]
