>Addgene plasmid #60652 | pcDNA 3.1 (+) FLAG-Ago2 S387A | addgene partial sequence | sequence record 111084 | hAgo2-F2 5'-ggcccagtatttcaaggaca-3'
TTTCAGTCGGACAGGAGCAGAAACACACCTACCTTCCCCTGGAGGTCTGTAACATTGTGGCAGGACAAAG
ATGTATTAAAAAATTAACGGACAATCAGACCTCAACCATGATCAGAGCGACTGCTAGGTCGGCGCCCGAT
CGGCAAGAAGAGATTAGCAAATTGATGCGAAGTGCAGCCTTCAACACAGATCCATACGTCCGTGAATTTG
GAATCATGGTCAAAGATGAGATGACAGACGTGACTGGGCGGGTGCTGCAGCCGCCCTCCATCCTCTACGG
GGGCAGGAATAAAGCTATTGCGACCCCTGTCCAGGGCGTCTGGGACATGCGGAAC
[405 nt withheld, positions 336-740]
AACAACATCCTGCTGCCCCAGGGCAGGCCGCCGGTGTTCCAGCAGCCCGTCATCTTTCTGGGAGCAGACG
TCACTCACCCCCCCGCCGGGGATGGGAAGAAGC
